Addgene plasmid #206842: pcDNA3.1+FLAG-KrasnatG12D
Purpose: To express mouse Kras encoded by native mouse codons and with a G12D mutation with an N-terminal FLAG tag.
Depositing lab: Christopher Counter. Depositing organization: Duke University. Publication: Genetically manipulating endogenous Kras levels and oncogenic mutations in vivo influences tissue patterning of murine tumorigenesis. Le Roux O, Pershing NLK, Kaltenbrun E, Newman NJ, Everitt JI, Baldelli E, Pierobon M, Petricoin EF, Counter CM. Elife. 2022 Sep 7;11:e75715. doi: 10.7554/eLife.75715. PubMed 36069770.
Backbone
  Vector backbone: pcDNA3.1+
  Backbone size w/o insert (bp): 5428
  Total vector size (bp): 6020
  Vector type: Mammalian Expression
  Selectable markers: Neomycin (select with G418)
Growth in bacteria
  Bacterial resistance: Ampicillin, 100 μg/mL
  Growth temperature: 37°C
  Growth strain: NEB Stable
  Copy number: High Copy
Gene/Insert
  Gene/Insert name: Kras
  Species: M. musculus (mouse)
  Insert size (bp): 621
  Mutation: changed Glycine 12 to Aspartic Acid
  GenBank ID: NM_001403240.1
  Entrez Gene: Kras (a.k.a. K-Ras, K-Ras 2, K-ras, Ki-ras, Kras-2, Kras2, c-K-ras, c-Ki-ras, p21B, ras)
  Tag / fusion protein: FLAG (N terminal on insert)
  Cloning method: Restriction Enzyme; 5′ cloning site BamHI (not destroyed); 3′ cloning site EcoRI (not destroyed)
  Sequencing primers: 5′ CGCAAATGGGCGGTAGGCGTG; 3′ TAGAAGGCACAGTCGAGG
Resource information
  A portion of this plasmid was derived from a plasmid made by: Thermo Gene ART Gene Synthesis
Terms and licenses: Academic/Nonprofit Terms; Industry Terms: Not Available to Industry
How to cite: pcDNA3.1+FLAG-KrasnatG12D was a gift from Christopher Counter (Addgene plasmid # 206842 ; http://n2t.net/addgene:206842 ; RRID:Addgene_206842)
