[The description below was written by a language model from this plasmid's Addgene catalogue record and pLannotate feature annotations shown in this document.]
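Description:
pcDNA3.1+FLAG-KrasnatG12D is a mammalian expression plasmid of about 6 kb built on the pcDNA3.1+ backbone. It is propagated in E. coli through a high-copy ColE1/pUC-type origin under ampicillin selection (AmpR with its own bla promoter), and it also carries an f1 origin for single-stranded DNA production. For mammalian cells, an SV40 early promoter drives a neomycin phosphotransferase gene terminated by the SV40 polyadenylation signal, which allows G418 selection of stable transfectants.

The payload is a mouse Kras coding sequence of roughly 620 bp, inserted between the BamHI and EcoRI sites, both of which are retained. It encodes the glycine-12-to-aspartate oncogenic substitution and is written in the native mouse codons, as the "nat" in the name indicates. Part of the plasmid derives from commercial gene synthesis. An N-terminal FLAG epitope precedes the open reading frame. The automated annotation labels this as a short fragment of 3xFLAG, which is consistent with a single FLAG tag, and it assigns the Ras coding sequence to a turkey KRAS homologue, which reflects sequence conservation and not the actual source species. Transcription is driven by the human CMV immediate-early enhancer and promoter and terminated by the bovine growth hormone polyadenylation signal. A T7 promoter upstream of the insert permits in vitro transcription. The small HIV-1 LTR, ble, lacI and lac promoter hits in the feature table appear to be short backbone remnants or annotation matches, not functional modules.

The construct is intended for expressing FLAG-tagged oncogenic KrasG12D from native codons in mammalian cells. It was deposited with a study on how endogenous Kras levels and oncogenic mutations influence the tissue pattern of tumorigenesis in mice.
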