Features (pLannotate 1.2.2; 21 found; start..end, strand, type, name):
     28..80      -  misc_feature   bom (fragment): basis of mobility region from pBR322
    235..614     +  enhancer       CMV enhancer: human cytomegalovirus immediate early enhancer
    615..818     +  promoter       CMV promoter: human cytomegalovirus (CMV) immediate early promoter
    814..847     +  LTR            5' LTR (truncated) (fragment): truncated 5' long terminal repeat (LTR) from HIV-1
    863..881     +  promoter       T7 promoter: promoter for bacteriophage T7 RNA polymerase
    952..972     +  CDS            3xFLAG (fragment): three tandem FLAG® epitope tags
    977..1540    +  CDS            KRAS: RASK_MELGA - Experimental evidence at protein level: Swiss-Prot protein existence level 1. Ras proteins bind GDP/GTP and possess intrinsic GTPase activity. Plays an important role in the regulation of cell proliferation. May play a role in promoting oncogenic events by inducing transcriptional silencing of tumor suppressor genes (TSGs). From Meleagris gallopavo (Wild turkey).
   1620..1844    +  polyA_signal   bGH poly(A) signal: bovine growth hormone polyadenylation signal
   1848..1869    +  promoter       SV40 promoter (fragment): SV40 enhancer and early promoter
   1890..2318    +  rep_origin     f1 ori (sequence partly withheld): f1 bacteriophage origin of replication; arrow indicates direction of (+) strand synthesis
   2332..2661    +  promoter       SV40 promoter: SV40 enhancer and early promoter
   2728..3519    +  CDS            neo: KKA2_KLEPN - Also known as kan, nptII. Experimental evidence at protein level: Swiss-Prot protein existence level 1. Resistance to kanamycin, neomycin, paromomycin, ribostamycin, butirosin and gentamicin B. From Klebsiella pneumoniae.
   3543..3701    +  CDS            ble (fragment): BLE_KLEPN - Experimental evidence at protein level: Swiss-Prot protein existence level 1. Binding protein with a strong affinity to the bleomycin family of antibiotics. Binds to CL990; an antimitotic-antibiotic compound. From Klebsiella pneumoniae.
   3696..3817    +  polyA_signal   SV40 poly(A) signal: SV40 polyadenylation signal
   3890..3906    -  protein_bind   lac operator: The lac repressor binds to the lac operator to inhibit transcription in E. coli. This inhibition can be relieved by adding lactose or isopropyl-β-D-thiogalactopyranoside (IPTG). lac repressor encoded by lacI
   3914..3944    -  promoter       lac promoter: promoter for the E. coli lac operon
   3959..3980    -  protein_bind   CAP binding site: CAP binding activates transcription in the presence of cAMP. E. coli catabolite activator protein
   3993..4085    -  CDS            lacI (fragment): lac repressor; lacI; The lac repressor binds to the lac operator to inhibit transcription in E. coli. This inhibition can be relieved by adding lactose or isopropyl-β-D-thiogalactopyranoside (IPTG).
   4268..4856    -  rep_origin     ori: high-copy-number ColE1/pMB1/pBR322/pUC origin of replication
   5027..5887    -  CDS            AmpR: β-lactamase; bla; confers resistance to ampicillin, carbenicillin, and related antibiotics
   5888..5992    -  promoter       AmpR promoter: bla
>Addgene plasmid #206842 | pcDNA3.1+FLAG-KrasnatG12D | addgene full sequence | sequence record 409572 | Addgene NGS Result
GACGGATCGGGAGATCTCCCGATCCCCTATGGTGCACTCTCAGTACAATCTGCTCTGATGCCGCATAGTT
AAGCCAGTATCTGCTCCCTGCTTGTGTGTTGGAGGTCGCTGAGTAGTGCGCGAGCAAAATTTAAGCTACA
ACAAGGCAAGGCTTGACCGACAATTGCATGAAGAATCTGCTTAGGGTTAGGCGTTTTGCGCTGCTTCGCG
ATGTACGGGCCAGATATACGCGTTGACATTGATTATTGACTAGTTATTAATAGTAATCAATTACGGGGTC
ATTAGTTCATAGCCCATATATGGAGTTCCGCGTTACATAACTTACGGTAAATGGCCCGCCTGGCTGACCG
CCCAACGACCCCCGCCCATTGACGTCAATAATGACGTATGTTCCCATAGTAACGCCAATAGGGACTTTCC
ATTGACGTCAATGGGTGGAGTATTTACGGTAAACTGCCCACTTGGCAGTACATCAAGTGTATCATATGCC
AAGTACGCCCCCTATTGACGTCAATGACGGTAAATGGCCCGCCTGGCATTATGCCCAGTACATGACCTTA
TGGGACTTTCCTACTTGGCAGTACATCTACGTATTAGTCATCGCTATTACCATGGTGATGCGGTTTTGGC
AGTACATCAATGGGCGTGGATAGCGGTTTGACTCACGGGGATTTCCAAGTCTCCACCCCATTGACGTCAA
TGGGAGTTTGTTTTGGCACCAAAATCAACGGGACTTTCCAAAATGTCGTAACAACTCCGCCCCATTGACG
CAAATGGGCGGTAGGCGTGTACGGTGGGAGGTCTATATAAGCAGAGCTCTCTGGCTAACTAGAGAACCCA
CTGCTTACTGGCTTATCGAAATTAATACGACTCACTATAGGGAGACCCAAGCTGGCTAGCGTTTAAACTT
AAGCTTGGTACCGAGCTCGGATCCCTCGAGGCCGCCACCATGGACTACAAAGACGATGACGACAAGATGA
CTGAGTATAAACTTGTGGTGGTTGGAGCTGATGGCGTAGGCAAGAGCGCCTTGACGATACAGCTAATTCA
GAATCACTTTGTGGATGAGTACGACCCTACGATAGAGGACTCCTACAGGAAACAAGTAGTAATTGATGGA
GAAACCTGTCTCTTGGATATTCTCGACACAGCAGGTCAAGAGGAGTACAGTGCAATGAGGGACCAGTACA
TGAGAACTGGGGAGGGCTTTCTTTGTGTATTTGCCATAAATAATACTAAATCATTTGAAGATATTCACCA
TTATAGAGAACAAATTAAAAGAGTAAAGGACTCTGAAGATGTGCCTATGGTCCTGGTAGGGAATAAGTGT
GATTTGCCTTCTAGAACAGTAGACACGAAACAGGCTCAGGAGTTAGCAAGGAGTTACGGGATTCCGTTCA
TTGAGACCTCAGCAAAGACAAGACAGGGTGTTGACGATGCCTTCTATACATTAGTCCGAGAAATTCGAAA
ACATAAAGAAAAGATGAGCAAAGATGGGAAGAAGAAGAAGAAGAAGTCAAGGACAAGGTGTACAGTTATG
TGAGAATTCTGCAGATATCCAGCACAGTGGCGGCCGCTCGAGTCTAGAGGGCCCGTTTAAACCCGCTGAT
CAGCCTCGACTGTGCCTTCTAGTTGCCAGCCATCTGTTGTTTGCCCCTCCCCCGTGCCTTCCTTGACCCT
GGAAGGTGCCACTCCCACTGTCCTTTCCTAATAAAATGAGGAAATTGCATCGCATTGTCTGAGTAGGTGT
CATTCTATTCTGGGGGGTGGGGTGGGGCAGGACAGCAAGGGGGAGGATTGGGAAGACAATAGCAGGCATG
CTGGGGATGCGGTGGGCTCTATGGCTTCTGAGGCGGAAAGAACCAGCTGGGGCTCTAGGGGGTATCCCC
[124 nt withheld, positions 1890-2013]
C
[91 nt withheld, positions 2015-2105]
A
[49 nt withheld, positions 2107-2155]
CCTTTGACGTTGGAGTCCACGTTCTTT
[37 nt withheld, positions 2183-2219]
ACCCTATCTCGGTCTATTCTTTTGATTTATAAGGGATTTTGCCGATTTCGGCCTATTGGTTAAAAAATGA
GCTGATTTAACAAAAATTTAACGCGAATTAATTCTGTGGAATGTGTGTCAGTTAGGGTGTGGAAAGTCCC
CAGGCTCCCCAGCAGGCAGAAGTATGCAAAGCATGCATCTCAATTAGTCAGCAACCAGGTGTGGAAAGTC
CCCAGGCTCCCCAGCAGGCAGAAGTATGCAAAGCATGCATCTCAATTAGTCAGCAACCATAGTCCCGCCC
CTAACTCCGCCCATCCCGCCCCTAACTCCGCCCAGTTCCGCCCATTCTCCGCCCCATGGCTGACTAATTT
TTTTTATTTATGCAGAGGCCGAGGCCGCCTCTGCCTCTGAGCTATTCCAGAAGTAGTGAGGAGGCTTTTT
TGGAGGCCTAGGCTTTTGCAAAAAGCTCCCGGGAGCTTGTATATCCATTTTCGGATCTGATCAAGAGACA
GGATGAGGATCGTTTCGCATGATTGAACAAGATGGATTGCACGCAGGTTCTCCGGCCGCTTGGGTGGAGA
GGCTATTCGGCTATGACTGGGCACAACAGACAATCGGCTGCTCTGATGCCGCCGTGTTCCGGCTGTCAGC
GCAGGGGCGCCCGGTTCTTTTTGTCAAGACCGACCTGTCCGGTGCCCTGAATGAACTGCAGGACGAGGCA
GCGCGGCTATCGTGGCTGGCCACGACGGGCGTTCCTTGCGCAGCTGTGCTCGACGTTGTCACTGAAGCGG
GAAGGGACTGGCTGCTATTGGGCGAAGTGCCGGGGCAGGATCTCCTGTCATCTCACCTTGCTCCTGCCGA
GAAAGTATCCATCATGGCTGATGCAATGCGGCGGCTGCATACGCTTGATCCGGCTACCTGCCCATTCGAC
CACCAAGCGAAACATCGCATCGAGCGAGCACGTACTCGGATGGAAGCCGGTCTTGTCGATCAGGATGATC
TGGACGAAGAGCATCAGGGGCTCGCGCCAGCCGAACTGTTCGCCAGGCTCAAGGCGCGCATGCCCGACGG
CGAGGATCTCGTCGTGACCCATGGCGATGCCTGCTTGCCGAATATCATGGTGGAAAATGGCCGCTTTTCT
GGATTCATCGACTGTGGCCGGCTGGGTGTGGCGGACCGCTATCAGGACATAGCGTTGGCTACCCGTGATA
TTGCTGAAGAGCTTGGCGGCGAATGGGCTGACCGCTTCCTCGTGCTTTACGGTATCGCCGCTCCCGATTC
GCAGCGCATCGCCTTCTATCGCCTTCTTGACGAGTTCTTCTGAGCGGGACTCTGGGGTTCGAAATGACCG
ACCAAGCGACGCCCAACCTGCCATCACGAGATTTCGATTCCACCGCCGCCTTCTATGAAAGGTTGGGCTT
CGGAATCGTTTTCCGGGACGCCGGCTGGATGATCCTCCAGCGCGGGGATCTCATGCTGGAGTTCTTCGCC
CACCCCAACTTGTTTATTGCAGCTTATAATGGTTACAAATAAAGCAATAGCATCACAAATTTCACAAATA
AAGCATTTTTTTCACTGCATTCTAGTTGTGGTTTGTCCAAACTCATCAATGTATCTTATCATGTCTGTAT
ACCGTCGACCTCTAGCTAGAGCTTGGCGTAATCATGGTCATAGCTGTTTCCTGTGTGAAATTGTTATCCG
CTCACAATTCCACACAACATACGAGCCGGAAGCATAAAGTGTAAAGCCTGGGGTGCCTAATGAGTGAGCT
AACTCACATTAATTGCGTTGCGCTCACTGCCCGCTTTCCAGTCGGGAAACCTGTCGTGCCAGCTGCATTA
ATGAATCGGCCAACGCGCGGGGAGAGGCGGTTTGCGTATTGGGCGCTCTTCCGCTTCCTCGCTCACTGAC
TCGCTGCGCTCGGTCGTTCGGCTGCGGCGAGCGGTATCAGCTCACTCAAAGGCGGTAATACGGTTATCCA
CAGAATCAGGGGATAACGCAGGAAAGAACATGTGAGCAAAAGGCCAGCAAAAGGCCAGGAACCGTAAAAA
GGCCGCGTTGCTGGCGTTTTTCCATAGGCTCCGCCCCCCTGACGAGCATCACAAAAATCGACGCTCAAGT
CAGAGGTGGCGAAACCCGACAGGACTATAAAGATACCAGGCGTTTCCCCCTGGAAGCTCCCTCGTGCGCT
CTCCTGTTCCGACCCTGCCGCTTACCGGATACCTGTCCGCCTTTCTCCCTTCGGGAAGCGTGGCGCTTTC
TCATAGCTCACGCTGTAGGTATCTCAGTTCGGTGTAGGTCGTTCGCTCCAAGCTGGGCTGTGTGCACGAA
CCCCCCGTTCAGCCCGACCGCTGCGCCTTATCCGGTAACTATCGTCTTGAGTCCAACCCGGTAAGACACG
ACTTATCGCCACTGGCAGCAGCCACTGGTAACAGGATTAGCAGAGCGAGGTATGTAGGCGGTGCTACAGA
GTTCTTGAAGTGGTGGCCTAACTACGGCTACACTAGAAGAACAGTATTTGGTATCTGCGCTCTGCTGAAG
CCAGTTACCTTCGGAAAAAGAGTTGGTAGCTCTTGATCCGGCAAACAAACCACCGCTGGTAGCGGTGGTT
TTTTTGTTTGCAAGCAGCAGATTACGCGCAGAAAAAAAGGATCTCAAGAAGATCCTTTGATCTTTTCTAC
GGGGTCTGACGCTCAGTGGAACGAAAACTCACGTTAAGGGATTTTGGTCATGAGATTATCAAAAAGGATC
TTCACCTAGATCCTTTTAAATTAAAAATGAAGTTTTAAATCAATCTAAAGTATATATGAGTAAACTTGGT
CTGACAGTTACCAATGCTTAATCAGTGAGGCACCTATCTCAGCGATCTGTCTATTTCGTTCATCCATAGT
TGCCTGACTCCCCGTCGTGTAGATAACTACGATACGGGAGGGCTTACCATCTGGCCCCAGTGCTGCAATG
ATACCGCGAGACCCACGCTCACCGGCTCCAGATTTATCAGCAATAAACCAGCCAGCCGGAAGGGCCGAGC
GCAGAAGTGGTCCTGCAACTTTATCCGCCTCCATCCAGTCTATTAATTGTTGCCGGGAAGCTAGAGTAAG
TAGTTCGCCAGTTAATAGTTTGCGCAACGTTGTTGCCATTGCTACAGGCATCGTGGTGTCACGCTCGTCG
TTTGGTATGGCTTCATTCAGCTCCGGTTCCCAACGATCAAGGCGAGTTACATGATCCCCCATGTTGTGCA
AAAAAGCGGTTAGCTCCTTCGGTCCTCCGATCGTTGTCAGAAGTAAGTTGGCCGCAGTGTTATCACTCAT
GGTTATGGCAGCACTGCATAATTCTCTTACTGTCATGCCATCCGTAAGATGCTTTTCTGTGACTGGTGAG
TACTCAACCAAGTCATTCTGAGAATAGTGTATGCGGCGACCGAGTTGCTCTTGCCCGGCGTCAATACGGG
ATAATACCGCGCCACATAGCAGAACTTTAAAAGTGCTCATCATTGGAAAACGTTCTTCGGGGCGAAAACT
CTCAAGGATCTTACCGCTGTTGAGATCCAGTTCGATGTAACCCACTCGTGCACCCAACTGATCTTCAGCA
TCTTTTACTTTCACCAGCGTTTCTGGGTGAGCAAAAACAGGAAGGCAAAATGCCGCAAAAAAGGGAATAA
GGGCGACACGGAAATGTTGAATACTCATACTCTTCCTTTTTCAATATTATTGAAGCATTTATCAGGGTTA
TTGTCTCATGAGCGGATACATATTTGAATGTATTTAGAAAAATAAACAAATAGGGGTTCCGCGCACATTT
CCCCGAAAAGTGCCACCTGACGTC
